>Addgene plasmid #211986 | pKLV2-U6gRNA5(SOX2_v32_7-4)-PGKpuroBFP-W | addgene full sequence | sequence record 417995 | Addgene NGS Result
AGCCTTCTGATGTTTCTAACAGGCCAGGATTAACTGCGAATCGTTCTAGCTCCCTGCTTGCCCATACTAT
ATGTTTTAATTTATATTTTTTCTTTCCCCCTGGCCTTAACCGAATTTTTTCCCATCGCGATCTAATTCTC
CCCCGCTTAATACTGACGCTCTCGCACCCATCTCTCTCCTTCTAGCCTCCGCTAGTCAAAATTTTTGGCG
TACTCACCAGTCGCCGCCCCTCGCCTCTTGCCGTGCGCGCTTCAGCAAGCCGAGTCCTGCGTCGAGAGAG
CTCCTCTGGTTTCCCTTTCGCTTTCAAGTCCCTGTTCGGGCGCCACTGCTAGAGATTTTCCACACTGACT
AAAAGGGTCTGAGGGATCTCTAGTTACCAGAGTCACACAACAGACGGGCACACACTACTTGAAGCACTCA
AGGCAAGCTTTATTGAGGCTTAAGCAGTGGGTTCCCTAGTTAGCCAGAGAGCTCCCAGGCTCAGATCTGG
TCTAACCAGAGAGACCCAGTACAGGCAAAACGCGCTGCTTATATAGACCTCCCACCGTACACGCCTACCG
CCCATTTGCGTCAATGGGGCGGAGTTGTTACGACATTTTGGAAAGTCCCGTTGATTTTGGTGCCAAAACA
AACTCCCATTGACGTCAATGGGGTGGAGACTTGGAAATCCCCGTGAGTCAAACCGCTATCCACGCCCATT
GATGTACTGCCAAAACCGCATCACCATGGTAATAGCGATGACTAATACGTAGATGTACTGCCAAGTAGGA
AAGTCCCATAAGGTCATGTACTGGGCATAATGCCAGGCGGGCCATTTACCGTCATTGACGTCAATAGGGG
GCGTACTTGGCATATGATACACTTGATGTACTGCCAAGTGGGCAGTTTACCGTAAATACTCCACCCATTG
ACGTCAATGGAAAGTCCCTATTGGCGTTACTATGGGAACATACGTCATTATTGACGTCAATGGGCGGGGG
TCGTTGGGCGGTCAGCCAGGCGGGCCATTTACCGTAAGTTATGTACTAGTCAATTCGCCCTATAGTGAGT
CGTATTACGCGCGCTCACTGGCCGTCGTTTTACAACGTCGTGACTGGGAAAACCCTGGCGTTACCCAACT
TAATCGCCTTGCAGCACATCCCCCTTTCGCCAGCTGGCGTAATAGCGAAGAGGCCCGCACCGATCGCCCT
TCCCAACAGTTGCGCAGCCTGAATGGCGAATGGG
[124 nt withheld, positions 1225-1348]
C
[91 nt withheld, positions 1350-1440]
A
[49 nt withheld, positions 1442-1490]
CCTTTGACGTTGGAGTCCACGTTCTTT
[37 nt withheld, positions 1518-1554]
ACCCTATCTCGGTCTATTCTTTTGATTTATAAGGGATTTTGCCGATTTCGGCCTATTGGTTAAAAAATGA
GCTGATTTAACAAAAATTTAACGCGAATTTTAACAAAATATTAACGCTTACAATTTAGGTGGCACTTTTC
GGGGAAATGTGCGCGGAACCCCTATTTGTTTATTTTTCTAAATACATTCAAATATGTATCCGCTCATGAG
ACAATAACCCTGATAAATGCTTCAATAATATTGAAAAAGGAAGAGTATGAGTATTCAACATTTCCGTGTC
GCCCTTATTCCCTTTTTTGCGGCATTTTGCCTTCCTGTTTTTGCTCACCCAGAAACGCTGGTGAAAGTAA
AAGATGCTGAAGATCAGTTGGGTGCACGAGTGGGTTACATCGAACTGGATCTCAACAGCGGTAAGATCCT
TGAGAGTTTTCGCCCCGAAGAACGTTTTCCAATGATGAGCACTTTTAAAGTTCTGCTATGTGGCGCGGTA
TTATCCCGTATTGACGCCGGGCAAGAGCAACTCGGTCGCCGCATACACTATTCTCAGAATGACTTGGTTG
AGTACTCACCAGTCACAGAAAAGCATCTTACGGATGGCATGACAGTAAGAGAATTATGCAGTGCTGCCAT
AACCATGAGTGATAACACTGCGGCCAACTTACTTCTGACAACGATCGGAGGACCGAAGGAGCTAACCGCT
TTTTTGCACAACATGGGGGATCATGTAACTCGCCTTGATCGTTGGGAACCGGAGCTGAATGAAGCCATAC
CAAACGACGAGCGTGACACCACGATGCCTGTAGCAATGGCAACAACGTTGCGCAAACTATTAACTGGCGA
ACTACTTACTCTAGCTTCCCGGCAACAATTAATAGACTGGATGGAGGCGGATAAAGTTGCAGGACCACTT
CTGCGCTCGGCCCTTCCGGCTGGCTGGTTTATTGCTGATAAATCTGGAGCCGGTGAGCGTGGGTCTCGCG
GTATCATTGCAGCACTGGGGCCAGATGGTAAGCCCTCCCGTATCGTAGTTATCTACACGACGGGGAGTCA
GGCAACTATGGATGAACGAAATAGACAGATCGCTGAGATAGGTGCCTCACTGATTAAGCATTGGTAACTG
TCAGACCAAGTTTACTCATATATACTTTAGATTGATTTAAAACTTCATTTTTAATTTAAAAGGATCTAGG
TGAAGATCCTTTTTGATAATCTCATGACCAAAATCCCTTAACGTGAGTTTTCGTTCCACTGAGCGTCAGA
CCCCGTAGAAAAGATCAAAGGATCTTCTTGAGATCCTTTTTTTCTGCGCGTAATCTGCTGCTTGCAAACA
AAAAAACCACCGCTACCAGCGGTGGTTTGTTTGCCGGATCAAGAGCTACCAACTCTTTTTCCGAAGGTAA
CTGGCTTCAGCAGAGCGCAGATACCAAATACTGTTCTTCTAGTGTAGCCGTAGTTAGGCCACCACTTCAA
GAACTCTGTAGCACCGCCTACATACCTCGCTCTGCTAATCCTGTTACCAGTGGCTGCTGCCAGTGGCGAT
AAGTCGTGTCTTACCGGGTTGGACTCAAGACGATAGTTACCGGATAAGGCGCAGCGGTCGGGCTGAACGG
GGGGTTCGTGCACACAGCCCAGCTTGGAGCGAACGACCTACACCGAACTGAGATACCTACAGCGTGAGCT
ATGAGAAAGCGCCACGCTTCCCGAAGGGAGAAAGGCGGACAGGTATCCGGTAAGCGGCAGGGTCGGAACA
GGAGAGCGCACGAGGGAGCTTCCAGGGGGAAACGCCTGGTATCTTTATAGTCCTGTCGGGTTTCGCCACC
TCTGACTTGAGCGTCGATTTTTGTGATGCTCGTCAGGGGGGCGGAGCCTATGGAAAAACGCCAGCAACGC
GGCCTTTTTACGGTTCCTGGCCTTTTGCTGGCCTTTTGCTCACATGTTCTTTCCTGCGTTATCCCCTGAT
TCTGTGGATAACCGTATTACCGCCTTTGAGTGAGCTGATACCGCTCGCCGCAGCCGAACGACCGAGCGCA
GCGAGTCAGTGAGCGAGGAAGCGGAAGAGCGCCCAATACGCAAACCGCCTCTCCCCGCGCGTTGGCCGAT
TCATTAATGCAGCTGGCACGACAGGTTTCCCGACTGGAAAGCGGGCAGTGAGCGCAACGCAATTAATGTG
AGTTAGCTCACTCATTAGGCACCCCAGGCTTTACACTTTATGCTCCCGGCTCGTATGTTGTGTGGAATTG
TGAGCGGATAACAATTTCACACAGGAAACAGCTATGACCATGATTACGCCAAGCGCGCAATTAACCCTCA
CTAAAGGGAACAAAAGCTTAATTAACGGCCGCCCATAGAGCCCACCGCATCCCCAGCATGCCTGCTATTG
ACTTCCCAATCCTCCCCCTTGCTGTCCTGCCCCACCCCACCCCCCAGAATAGAATGACACCTACTCAGAC
AATGCGATGCAATTTCCTCATTTTATTAGGAAAGGACAGTGGGAGTGGCACCTTCCAGGGTCAAGGAAGG
CACGGGGGAGGGGCAAACAACAGATGGCTGGCAACTAGAAGGCACAGTCGAGGCTGATCAGCGGGTTTAA
ACTGCTAGAGATTTTCCACACTGACTAAAAGGGTCTGAGGGATCTCTAGTTACCAGAGTCACACAACAGA
CGGGCACACACTACTTGAAGCACTCAAGGCAAGCTTTATTGAGGCTTAAGCAGTGGGTTCCCTAGTTAGC
CAGAGAGCTCCCAGGCTCAGATCTGGTCTAACCAGAGAGACTCTGGTCTAACCAGAGAGACCCAGTACAG
GCAAAAAGCAGATCTTGACTTCTTTGGGAGTGAATTAGCCCTTCCAGTCCCCCCTTTTCTTTTAAAAAGT
GGCTAAGATCTACAGCTGCCTTGTAAGTCATTGGTCTTAAAGGTACCTGCGGGGAGGCGGCCCAAAGGGA
GATCCGACTCGTCTGAGGGCGAAGGCGTAGACGCGGAAGAGGCCGCAGAGCCGGCAGCAGGCCGCGGGAA
GGAAGGTCCGCTGGATTGAGGGCCGAAGGGACGTAGCAGAAGGACGTCCCGCGCAGAATCCAGGTGGCAA
CACAGGCGAGCAGCCAAGGAAAGGACGATGATTTCCCCGACAACACCACGGAATTGTCAGTGCCCAACAG
CCGAGCCCCTGTCCAGCAGCGGGCAAGGCAGGCGGCGATGAGTTCCGCCGTGGCAATAGGGAGGGGGAAA
GCGAAAGTCCCGGAAAGGAGCTGACAGGTGGTGGCAATGCCCCAACCAGTGGGGGTTGCGTCAGCAAACA
CAGTGCACACCACGCCACGTTGCCTGACAACGGGCCACAACTCCTCATAAAGAGACAGCAACCAGGATTT
ATACAAGGAGGAGAAAATGAAAGCCATACGGGAAGCAATAGCATGATACAAAGGCATTAAAGCAGCGTAT
CCACATAGCGTAAAAGGAGCAACATAGTTAAGAATACCAGTCAATCTTTCACAAATTTTGTAATCCAGAG
GTTGAGCGGCCGCTCAATTAAGCTTGTGCCCCAGTTTGCTAGGGAGGTCGCAGTATCTGGCCACTGCCAC
CTCGTGCTGCTCGACGTAGGTCTCGTTGTTGGCCTCCTTGATTCTTTCCAGTCTGTAGTCCACATAGTAG
ACGCCAGGCATCTTGAGGTTCTTAGCGGGTTTCTTGGATCTATATGTGGTCTTGATGTTTGCGATCAGAT
GGCTCCCGCCCACGAGCTTCAGGGCCATGTCGTTTCTGCCTTCCAGGCCGCCGTCAGCGGGGTACAGCGT
CTCGGTGAAGGCCTCCCAGCCGAGTGTTTTCTTCTGCATCACAGGGCCGTTGGATGTGAAGTTCACCCCT
CTGATCTTGACGTTGTAGATGAGGCAGCCGTCCTGGAGGCTGGTGTCCTGGGTAGCGGTCAGCACGCCCC
CGTCCTCGTATGTGGTGACTCTCTCCCATGTGAAGCCCTCAGGGAAGGACTGCTTGAAGAAGTCGGGGAT
GCCCTGGGTGTGGTTGATGAAGGTCTTGCTGCCGTAGAGGAAGCTAGTAGCCAGGATGTCGAAGGCGAAG
GGGAGAGGGCCGCCCTCGACCACCTTGATTCTCATGGTCTGGGTGCCCTCGTAGGGCTTGCCTTCGCCCT
CGGATGTGCACTTGAAGTGATGGTTGTCCACGGTGCCCTCCATGTACAGCTTCATGTGCATGTTCTCCTT
AATCAGCTCGCTCATTGGGCCAGGATTCTCCTCCACGTCACCGCATGTTAGGAGACTTCCTCTGCCCTCT
CCTCCGGACCCGCCGCCGGCACCGGGCTTGCGGGTCATGCACCAGGTGCGCGGTCCTTCGGGCACCTCGA
CGTCGGCGGTGACGGTGAAGCCGAGCCGCTCGTAGAAGGGGAGGTTGCGGGGCGCGGAGGTCTCCAGGAA
GGCGGGCACCCCGGCGCGCTCGGCCGCCTCCACTCCGGGGAGCACGACGGCGCTGCCCAGACCCTTGCCC
TGGTGGTCGGGCGAGACGCCGACGGTGGCCAGGAACCACGCGGGCTCCTTGGGCCGGTGCGGCGCCAGGA
GGCCTTCCATCTGTTGCTGCGCGGCCAGCCGGGAACCGCTCAACTCGGCCATGCGCGGGCCGATCTCGGC
GAACACCGCCCCCGCTTCGACGCTCTCCGGCGTGGTCCAGACCGCCACCGCGGCGCCGTCGTCCGCGACC
CACACCTTGCCGATGTCGAGCCCGACGCGCGTGAGGAAGAGTTCTTGCAGCTCGGTGACCCGCTCGATGT
GGCGGTCCGGATCGACGGTGTGGCGCGTGGCGGGGTAGTCGGCGAACGCGGCGGCGAGGGTGCGTACGGC
CCTGGGGACGTCGTCGCGGGTGGCGAGGCGCACCGTGGGCTTGTACTCGGTCATGGTAAGCTTCAGCTGC
TCGAGATCTAGATGGATGCAGGTCGAAAGGCCCGGAGATGAGGAAGAGGAGAACAGCGCGGCAGACGTGC
GCTTTTGAAGCGTGCAGAATGCCGGGCCTCCGGAGGACCTTCGGGCGCCCGCCCCGCCCCTGAGCCCGCC
CCTGAGCCCGCCCCCGGACCCACCCCTTCCCAGCCTCTGAGCCCAGAAAGCGAAGGAGCAAAGCTGCTAT
TGGCCGCTGCCCCAAAGGCCTACCCGCTTCCATTGCTCAGCGGTGCTGTCCATCTGCACGAGACTAGTGA
GACGTGCTACTTCCATTTGTCACGTCCTGCACGACGCGAGCTGCGGGGCGGGGGGGAACTTCCTGACTAG
GGGAGGAGTAGAAGGTGGCGCGAAGGGGCCACCAAAGAACGGAGCCGGTTGGCGCCTACCGGTGGATGTG
GAATGTGTGCGAGGCCAGAGGCCACTTGTGTAGCGCCAAGTGCCCAGCGGGGCTGCTAAAGCGCATGCTC
CAGACTGCCTTGGGAAAAGCGCCTCCCCTACCCGGTAGAATTGGATCCAAAAAAAGCACCGACTCGGTGC
CACTTTTTCAAGTTGATAACGGACTAGCCTTATTTAAACTTGCTATGCTGTTTCCAGCATAGCTCTTAAA
CTGCGCTGGTTCACGCCCGCCGGTGTTTCGTCCTTTCCACAAGATATATAAAGCCAAGAAATCGAAATAC
TTTCAAGTTACGGTAAGCATATGATAGTCCATTTTAAAACATAATTTTAAAACTGCAAACTACCCAAGAA
ATTATTACTTTCTACGTCACGTATTTTGTACTAATATCTTTGTGTTTACAGTCAAATTAATTCTAATTAT
CTCTCTAACAGCCTTGTATCGTATATGCAAATATGAAGGAATCATGGGAAATAGGCCCTCTTCCTGCCCG
ACCTTGGACGCGTAGGGCCCGGTACTAACCAAACTGGATCTCTGCTGTCCCTGTAATAAACCCGAAAATT
TTGAATTTTTGTAATTTGTTTTTGTAATTCTTTAGTTTGTATGTCTGTTGCTATTATGTCTACTATTCTT
TCCCCTGCACTGTACCCCCCAATCCCCCCTTTTCTTTTAAAATTGTGGATGAATACTGCCATTTGTCTGC
AGAATTGGCGCACGCAGTGCCGATCCGTTCACTAATCGAATGGATCTGTCTCTGTCTCTCTCTCCACCTT
CTTCTTCTATTCCTTCGGGCCTGTCGGGTCCCCTCGGGGTTGGGAGGTGGGTCTGAAACGATAATGGTGA
ATATCCCTGCCTAACTCTATTCACTATAGAAAGTACAGCAAAAACTATTCTTAAACCTACCAAGCCTCCT
ACTATCATTATGAATAATTTTATATACCACAGCCAATTTGTTATGTTAAACCAATTCCACAAACTTGCCC
ATTTATCTAATTCCAATAATTCTTGTTCATTCTTTTCTTGCTGGTTTTGCGATTCTTCAATTAAGGAGTG
TATTAAGCTTGTGTAATTGTTAATTTCTCTGTCCCACTCCATCCAGGTCGTGTGATTCCAAATCTGTTCC
AGAGATTTATTACTCCAACTAGCATTCCAAGGCACAGCAGTGGTGCAAATGAGTTTTCCAGAGCAACCCC
AAATCCCCAGGAGCTGTTGATCCTTTAGGTATCTTTCCACAGCCAGGATTCTTGCCTGGAGCTGCTTGAT
GCCCCAGACTGTGAGTTGCAACAGATGCTGTTGCGCCTCAATAGCCCTCAGCAAATTGTTCTGCTGCTGC
ACTATACCAGACAATAATTGTCTGGCCTGTACCGTCAGCGTCATTGACGCTGCGCCCATAGTGCTTCCTG
CTGCTCCCAAGAACCCAAGGAACAAAGCTCCTATTCCCACTGCTCTTTTTTCTCTCTGCACCACTCTTCT
CTTTGCCTTGGTGGGTGCTACTCCTAATGGTTCAATTTTTACTACTTTATATTTATATAATTCACTTCTC
CAATTGTCCCTCATATCTCCTCCTCCAGGTCTGAAGATCAGCGCGGCCGGCCGCTTGCTGTGCGGTGGTC
TTACTTTTGTTTTGCTCTTCCTCTATCTTGTCTAAAGCTTCCTTGGTGTCTTTTATCTCTATCCTTTGAT
GCACACAATAGAGGGTTGCTACTGTATTATATAATGATCTAAGTTCTTCTGATCCTGTCTGAAGGGATGG
TTGTAGCTGTCCCAGTATTTGTCTAC
Features (pLannotate 1.2.2; 28 found; start..end, strand, type, name):
    155..280     -  misc_feature   HIV-1 Ψ: packaging signal of human immunodeficiency virus type 1
    327..507     -  LTR            5' LTR (truncated): truncated 5' long terminal repeat (LTR) from HIV-1
    525..724     -  promoter       CMV promoter: human cytomegalovirus (CMV) immediate early promoter
    725..1025    -  enhancer       CMV enhancer: human cytomegalovirus immediate early enhancer
   1039..1057    -  promoter       T7 promoter: promoter for bacteriophage T7 RNA polymerase
   1065..1220    +  CDS            lacZα (fragment): LacZα fragment of β-galactosidase; lacZ fragment
   1225..1653    +  rep_origin     f1 ori (sequence partly withheld): f1 bacteriophage origin of replication; arrow indicates direction of (+) strand synthesis
   1706..1810    +  promoter       AmpR promoter: bla
   1811..2671    +  CDS            AmpR: β-lactamase; bla; confers resistance to ampicillin, carbenicillin, and related antibiotics
   2842..3430    +  rep_origin     ori: high-copy-number ColE1/pMB1/pBR322/pUC origin of replication
   3613..3705    +  CDS            lacI (fragment): lac repressor; lacI; The lac repressor binds to the lac operator to inhibit transcription in E. coli. This inhibition can be relieved by adding lactose or isopropyl-β-D-thiogalactopyranoside (IPTG).
   3718..3739    +  protein_bind   CAP binding site: CAP binding activates transcription in the presence of cAMP. E. coli catabolite activator protein
   3754..3784    +  promoter       lac promoter: promoter for the E. coli lac operon
   3792..3808    +  protein_bind   lac operator: The lac repressor binds to the lac operator to inhibit transcription in E. coli. This inhibition can be relieved by adding lactose or isopropyl-β-D-thiogalactopyranoside (IPTG). lac repressor encoded by lacI
   3853..3871    +  promoter       T3 promoter: promoter for bacteriophage T3 RNA polymerase
   4010..4121    -  polyA_signal   bGH poly(A) signal: bovine growth hormone polyadenylation signal
   4147..4325    -  LTR            5' LTR (truncated): truncated 5' long terminal repeat (LTR) from HIV-1
   4333..4479    -  CDS            nef (fragment): NEF_HV1LA - Experimental evidence at protein level: Swiss-Prot protein existence level 1. Extracellular Nef protein targets CD4(+) T-lymphocytes for apoptosis by interacting with CXCR4 surface receptors. From Human immunodeficiency virus type 1 group M subtype B (isolate Lai) (HIV-1).
   4473..5059    -  misc_feature   WPRE: woodchuck hepatitis virus posttranscriptional regulatory element
   5071..5769    -  CDS            TagBFP: TagBFP is a basic (constitutively fluorescent) blue fluorescent protein published in 2008, derived from Entacmaea quadricolor. It is reported to be a very rapidly-maturing monomer with very low acid sensitivity.
   5842..6438    -  CDS            PuroR (fragment): puromycin N-acetyltransferase; pac from Streptomyces; confers resistance to puromycin
   6478..6977    -  promoter       PGK promoter: mouse phosphoglycerate kinase 1 promoter
   7000..7067    -  misc_RNA       tracrRNA (fragment): trans-activating CRISPR RNA for the Streptococcus pyogenes CRISPR/Cas9 system
   7114..7354    -  promoter       U6 promoter: RNA polymerase III promoter for human U6 snRNA
   7429..7546    -  misc_feature   cPPT/CTS: central polypurine tract and central termination sequence of HIV-1
   7596..7696    -  CDS            Rev (fragment): human immunodeficiency virus 1 (HIV-1) Rev protein; rev; enhances nuclear export of unspliced and incompletely spliced viral mRNAs
   8073..8306    -  misc_feature   RRE: The Rev response element (RRE) of HIV-1 allows for Rev-dependent mRNA export from the nucleus to the cytoplasm.
   8483..171     -  CDS            HIV-1 gag (fragment) (across the origin): gag protein from human immunodeficiency virus 1; gag
