[The description below was written by a language model from this plasmid's Addgene catalogue record and pLannotate feature annotations shown in this document.]
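Description:
pKLV2-U6gRNA5(SOX2_v32_7-4)-PGKpuroBFP-W is an 8,650 bp lentiviral CRISPR guide RNA expression plasmid built on the pKLV2-U6gRNA5(BbsI)-PGKpuroBFP-W backbone. It is propagated in E. coli as a high-copy plasmid through a ColE1/pUC-type origin and selected with ampicillin (AmpR/β-lactamase). An f1 origin and lac/T7/T3 remnants from the cloning backbone are also annotated. The viral transfer cassette is driven by a CMV enhancer/promoter fused to a truncated HIV-1 5' LTR, so genomic RNA production in packaging cells should not depend on Tat. It is followed by the Ψ packaging signal with a gag fragment, the RRE for Rev-dependent nuclear export, and the cPPT/CTS. A WPRE, a second truncated LTR and a bGH polyadenylation signal close the unit. The plasmid carries no viral structural or enzymatic genes, so packaging functions must be supplied in trans.

The payload comprises two expression units. A human U6 RNA polymerase III promoter drives a single guide RNA whose spacer targets human SOX2. The spacer was inserted between BbsI sites that were destroyed during cloning, and it is joined to a Streptococcus pyogenes Cas9 scaffold, annotated as a tracrRNA fragment. Downstream, a mouse PGK promoter drives puromycin N-acetyltransferase followed by TagBFP, so transduced mammalian cells can be selected with puromycin and tracked by blue fluorescence. The annotation does not identify the element linking the two coding sequences. No Cas9 is encoded, so the nuclease must be supplied separately in the target cells. The associated publication used CRISPR perturbations with time-series single-cell RNA-seq to infer gene regulatory networks, which fits use of this construct for SOX2 perturbation in human cells.
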