Addgene plasmid #211986: pKLV2-U6gRNA5(SOX2_v32_7-4)-PGKpuroBFP-W
Purpose: Express gRNA against SOX2 with puro and BFP
Depositing lab: Kosuke Yusa. Depositing organization: Kyoto University, Institute for Life and Medical Sciences. Publication: RENGE infers gene regulatory networks using time-series single-cell RNA-seq data with CRISPR perturbations. Ishikawa M, Sugino S, Masuda Y, Tarumoto Y, Seto Y, Taniyama N, Wagai F, Yamauchi Y, Kojima Y, Kiryu H, Yusa K, Eiraku M, Mochizuki A. Commun Biol. 2023 Dec 28;6(1):1290. doi: 10.1038/s42003-023-05594-4. PubMed 38155269.
Backbone
  Vector backbone: pKLV2-U6gRNA5(BbsI)-PGKpuroBFP-W
  Backbone size w/o insert (bp): 8630
  Total vector size (bp): 8650
  Vector type: Mammalian Expression, Lentiviral, CRISPR
  Selectable markers: Puromycin
Growth in bacteria
  Bacterial resistance: Ampicillin, 100 μg/mL
  Growth temperature: 37°C
  Growth strain: NEB Stable
  Copy number: High Copy
Gene/Insert
  Gene/Insert name: sgRNA targeting SOX2
  gRNA/shRNA sequence: GCGGGCGTGAACCAGCGCA
  Species: H. sapiens (human)
  GenBank ID: NM_003106.4
  Entrez Gene: SOX2 (a.k.a. ANOP3, MCOPS3)
  Promoter: Human U6 promoter
  Cloning method: Restriction Enzyme; 5′ cloning site BbsI (destroyed during cloning); 3′ cloning site BbsI (destroyed during cloning)
  Sequencing primers: 5′ AGATAATTAGAATTAATTTGACTG
Terms and licenses: Academic/Nonprofit Terms; Industry Terms: Not Available to Industry
How to cite: pKLV2-U6gRNA5(SOX2_v32_7-4)-PGKpuroBFP-W was a gift from Kosuke Yusa (Addgene plasmid # 211986 ; http://n2t.net/addgene:211986 ; RRID:Addgene_211986)
